Addgene plasmid #17469: Bnip3L RNAi pSuper
Depositing lab: Wafik El-Deiry. Depositing organization: University of Pennsylvania. Publication: Bnip3L is induced by p53 under hypoxia, and its knockdown promotes tumor growth. Fei P, Wang W, Kim SH, Wang S, Burns TF, Sax JK, Buzzai M, Dicker DT, McKenna WG, Bernhard EJ, El-Deiry WS. Cancer Cell. 2004 Dec . 6(6):597-609. 10.1016/j.ccr.2004.10.012 PubMed 15607964.
Backbone
  Vector backbone: pSuper
  Backbone size w/o insert (bp): 3176
  Vector type: Mammalian Expression, RNAi
Growth in bacteria
  Bacterial resistance: Ampicillin, 100 μg/mL
  Growth temperature: 37°C
  Growth strain: DH5alpha
  Copy number: Unknown
Gene/Insert
  Gene/Insert name: Bnip3L RNAi (alt name: Bnip3L)
  Species: H. sapiens (human)
  Insert size (bp): 60
  Entrez Gene: BNIP3L (a.k.a. BNIP3a, NIP3L, NIX)
  Cloning method: Restriction Enzyme
  Sequencing primers: 5′ na
Terms and licenses: Academic/Nonprofit Terms; Industry Terms: Not Available to Industry
Depositor comments: Target sequence: AACAGTTCCTGGGTGGAGCTA
How to cite: Bnip3L RNAi pSuper was a gift from Wafik El-Deiry (Addgene plasmid # 17469 ; http://n2t.net/addgene:17469 ; RRID:Addgene_17469)
