[The description below was written by a language model from this plasmid's Addgene catalogue record.]
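Description:
Bnip3L RNAi pSuper is a mammalian RNA interference plasmid built on the pSuper backbone (about 3.2 kb without insert) and designed to knock down human BNIP3L, also known as NIX, BNIP3a or NIP3L. It is propagated in E. coli under ampicillin selection. The record gives no feature table and lists the copy number as unknown, so the origin of replication and other backbone elements are not itemised. No mammalian selection marker is listed either.

The payload is a roughly 60 bp insert introduced by restriction enzyme cloning. This size is consistent with the annealed oligonucleotide pair typically used in pSuper-type vectors, in which a short target sequence is present in sense and antisense orientation, separated by a loop, so that the transcript folds into a short hairpin RNA. Cellular machinery processes the hairpin into an siRNA directed against the target mRNA. pSuper vectors generally drive such hairpins from the RNA polymerase III H1 promoter, although the record does not explicitly state the promoter for this construct. The depositor comments specify a single 21-nucleotide target site within the BNIP3L transcript.

The associated publication reports that BNIP3L is induced by p53 under hypoxia and that its knockdown promotes tumour growth. This indicates that the plasmid was used to silence BNIP3L in human cells to study its role in p53-dependent hypoxic responses and tumour suppression. It is suited to transfection-based loss-of-function experiments on BNIP3L in mammalian cell culture.
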