>Addgene plasmid #17469 | Bnip3L RNAi pSuper | addgene partial sequence | sequence record 23351 | 17469 with H1
CTTTGGATTTGGGAATCTTATAAGTTCTGTATGAGACCACAGATCCCCCAGTTCCTGGGTGGAGCTATTC
AAGAGATAGCTCCACCCAGGAACTGTTTTTGGAAAAGCTTATCGATACCGTCGACCTCGAGGGGGGGCCC
GGTACCAGCTTTTGTTCCCTTTAGTGAGGGTTAATTTCGAGCTTGGCGTAATCATGGTCATAGCTGTTTC
CTGTGTGAAATTGTTATCCGCTCACAATTCCACACAACATACGAGCCGGAAGCATAAAGTGTAAAGCCTG
GGGTGCCTAATGAGTGAGCTAACTCACATTAATTGCGTTGCGCTCACTGCCCGCTTTCCAGTCGGGAAAC
CTGTCGTGCCAGCTGCATTAATGAATCGGCCAACGCGCGGGGAGAGGCGGTTTGCGTATTGGGCGCTCTT
CCGCTTCCTCGCTCACTGACTCGCTGCGCTCGGTCGTTCGGCTGCGGCGAGCGGTATCAGCTCACTCAAA
GGCGGTAATACGGTTATCCACAGAATCAGGGGATAACGCAGGAAAGAACATGTGAGCAAAAGGCCAGCAA
AAGGCCAGGAACCGTAAAAAGGCCGCGTTGCTGGCGTTTTTCCATAGGCTCCGCCCCCCTGACGAGCATC
ACAAAAATCGACGCTCAAGTCAGAGGTGGCGAAACCCGACAGGACTATAAAGATACCAGGCGTTTCCCCC
TGGAAGCTCCCTCGTGCGCTCTCCTGTTCCGACCCTGCCGCTTACCGGATACCTGTCCGCCTTTCTCCCT
TCGGGAAGCGTGGCGCTTTCTCATAGCTCACGCTGTAGGTATCTCAGTTCGGTGTAGGTCGTTCGCTCCA
AGCTGGGCTGTGTGCACGAACCCCCCGTTCAGCCCGACCGCTGCGCCTTATCCGGTAACTATCGTCTTGA
GTCCACCGG
